Addgene plasmid #154000: AAV-GFAP-NLS-CasRx-NLS-FLAG
Purpose: Express CasRx for AAV package
Depositing lab: Hui Yang. Depositing organization: Center for Excellence in Brain Science and Intelligence Technology, Chinese Academy of Sciences. Publication: Glia-to-Neuron Conversion by CRISPR-CasRx Alleviates Symptoms of Neurological Disease in Mice. Zhou H, Su J, Hu X, Zhou C, Li H, Chen Z, Xiao Q, Wang B, Wu W, Sun Y, Zhou Y, Tang C, Liu F, Wang L, Feng C, Liu M, Li S, Zhang Y, Xu H, Yao H, Shi L, Yang H. Cell. 2020 Apr 30;181(3):590-603.e16. doi: 10.1016/j.cell.2020.03.024. Epub 2020 Apr 8. PubMed 32272060.
Backbone
  Vector backbone: pAAV
  Vector type: AAV, CRISPR
Growth in bacteria
  Bacterial resistance: Ampicillin, 100 μg/mL
  Growth temperature: 37°C
  Growth strain: NEB Stable
  Copy number: High Copy
Gene/Insert
  Gene/Insert name: CasRx (alt name: NLS-RfxCas13d-NLS)
  Species: Synthetic
  Insert size (bp): 3849
  Promoter: GFAP
  Tag / fusion protein: FLAG (C terminal on insert)
  Cloning method: Restriction Enzyme; 5′ cloning site unknown (unknown if destroyed); 3′ cloning site unknown (unknown if destroyed)
  Sequencing primers: 5′ unknown
Terms and licenses: Academic/Nonprofit Terms; Industry Terms: Not Available to Industry
Depositor comments: INSERT: CasRx driven by GFAP promoter.
How to cite: AAV-GFAP-NLS-CasRx-NLS-FLAG was a gift from Hui Yang (Addgene plasmid # 154000 ; http://n2t.net/addgene:154000 ; RRID:Addgene_154000)
