[The description below was written by a language model from this plasmid's Addgene catalogue record and pLannotate feature annotations shown in this document.]
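Description:
AAV-GFAP-NLS-CasRx-NLS-FLAG is an adeno-associated virus transfer plasmid built on a pAAV backbone for packaging a CasRx expression cassette into recombinant AAV. It is maintained in bacteria through a high-copy ColE1/pUC-type origin and selected with ampicillin via the β-lactamase gene and its own promoter. An f1 phage origin is also present, along with small annotated remnants of pBR322 bom and rop sequences. The cassette is flanked by AAV2 inverted terminal repeats, which are the cis elements required for replication and encapsidation of the intervening DNA when helper and rep/cap functions are supplied. One ITR is annotated as complete, while the other is detected only as two short fragments. This may reflect the difficulty of sequencing and annotating these repeat structures, but it could also be a genuine truncation.

The payload is a synthetic CasRx (RfxCas13d) coding sequence, an RNA-guided, RNA-targeting Cas13d effector. It is flanked by nuclear localisation signals and carries a C-terminal FLAG epitope for detection. Expression is driven by a GFAP promoter, which is generally used to restrict expression to astrocytes and related glia, and the transcript is terminated by an SV40 polyadenylation signal. The automated feature table does not annotate the promoter, CasRx or tag, so the first roughly 3.7 kb of the 6.7 kb sequence is unlabelled; those elements are known only from the catalogue fields, which list the insert as about 3.8 kb. No guide RNA cassette is recorded, so a guide would presumably have to come from a separate construct. The stated purpose is CasRx expression for AAV packaging, and the associated study used CasRx-mediated knockdown for glia-to-neuron conversion in mouse models of neurological disease.
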