Features (pLannotate 1.2.2; 11 found; start..end, strand, type, name):
   3712..3846    +  polyA_signal   SV40 poly(A) signal: SV40 polyadenylation signal
   3862..4002    +  repeat_region  AAV2 ITR: inverted terminal repeat of adeno-associated virus serotype 2 inverted
   4007..4058    -  misc_feature   bom (fragment): basis of mobility region from pBR322
   4077..4532    +  rep_origin     f1 ori (sequence partly withheld): f1 bacteriophage origin of replication; arrow indicates direction of (+) strand synthesis
   4533..4582    -  misc_feature   bom (fragment): basis of mobility region from pBR322
   4684..4719    -  CDS            rop (fragment): Rop protein, which maintains plasmids at low copy number; rop
   4814..4918    +  promoter       AmpR promoter: bla
   4919..5779    +  CDS            AmpR: β-lactamase; bla; confers resistance to ampicillin, carbenicillin, and related antibiotics
   5950..6538    +  rep_origin     ori: high-copy-number ColE1/pMB1/pBR322/pUC origin of replication
   6611..6638    +  repeat_region  AAV2 ITR (fragment): inverted terminal repeat of adeno-associated virus serotype 2 inverted
   6667..6694    +  repeat_region  AAV2 ITR (fragment): inverted terminal repeat of adeno-associated virus serotype 2 inverted
>Addgene plasmid #154000 | AAV-GFAP-NLS-CasRx-NLS-FLAG | addgene full sequence | sequence record 306040 | Addgene NGS Result
GCGGCCTCTAGAAACATATCCTGGTGTGGAGTAGGGGACGCTGCTCTGACAGAGGCTCGGGGGCCTGAGC
TGGCTCTGTGAGCTGGGGAGGAGGCAGACAGCCAGGCCTTGTCTGCAAGCAGACCTGGCAGCATTGGGCT
GGCCGCCCCCCAGGGCCTCCTCTTCATGCCCAGTGAATGACTCACCTTGGCACAGACACAATGTTCGGGG
TGGGCACAGTGCCTGCTTCCCGCCGCACCCCAGCCCCCCTCAAATGCCTTCCGAGAAGCCCATTGAGCAG
GGGGCTTGCATTGCACCCCAGCCTGACAGCCTGGCATCTTGGGATAAAAGCAGCACAGCCCCCTAGGGGC
TGCCCTTGCTGTGTGGCGCCACCGGCGGTGGAGAACAAGGCTCTATTCAGCCTGTGCCCAGGAAAGGGGA
TCAGGGGATGCCCAGGCATGGACAGTGGGTGGCAGGGGGGGAGAGGAGGGCTGTCTGCTTCCCAGAAGTC
CAAGGACACAAATGGGTGAGGGGAGAGCTCTCCCCATAGCTGGGCTGCGGCCCAACCCCACCCCCTCAGG
CTATGCCAGGGGGTGTTGCCAGGGGCACCCGGGCATCGCCAGTCTAGCCCACTCCTTCATAAAGCCCTCG
CATCCCAGGAGCGAGCAGAGCCAGAGCAGGTTGGAGAGGAGACGCATCACCTCCGCTGCTCGCACCGGTG
CCACCATGCCTAAAAAGAAAAGAAAGGTGGGTTCTGGTATCGAGAAGAAGAAGAGCTTCGCCAAGGGCAT
GGGAGTGAAGAGCACCCTGGTGTCCGGCTCTAAGGTGTACATGACCACATTTGCTGAGGGAAGCGACGCC
AGGCTGGAGAAGATCGTGGAGGGCGATAGCATCAGATCCGTGAACGAGGGAGAGGCTTTCAGCGCCGAGA
TGGCTGACAAGAACGCTGGCTACAAGATCGGAAACGCCAAGTTTTCCCACCCAAAGGGCTACGCCGTGGT
GGCTAACAACCCACTGTACACCGGACCAGTGCAGCAGGACATGCTGGGACTGAAGGAGACACTGGAGAAG
AGGTACTTCGGCGAGTCCGCCGACGGAAACGATAACATCTGCATCCAGGTCATCCACAACATCCTGGATA
TCGAGAAGATCCTGGCTGAGTACATCACAAACGCCGCTTACGCCGTGAACAACATCTCCGGCCTGGACAA
GGATATCATCGGCTTCGGAAAGTTTTCTACCGTGTACACATACGACGAGTTCAAGGATCCAGAGCACCAC
CGGGCCGCTTTTAACAACAACGACAAGCTGATCAACGCCATCAAGGCTCAGTACGACGAGTTCGATAACT
TTCTGGATAACCCCAGGCTGGGCTACTTCGGACAGGCTTTCTTTTCTAAGGAGGGCAGAAACTACATCAT
CAACTACGGAAACGAGTGTTACGACATCCTGGCCCTGCTGAGCGGACTGAGGCACTGGGTGGTGCACAAC
AACGAGGAGGAGTCTCGGATCAGCCGCACCTGGCTGTACAACCTGGACAAGAACCTGGATAACGAGTACA
TCTCCACACTGAACTACCTGTACGACAGGATCACCAACGAGCTGACAAACAGCTTCTCCAAGAACTCTGC
CGCTAACGTGAACTACATCGCTGAGACCCTGGGCATCAACCCAGCTGAGTTCGCTGAGCAGTACTTCAGA
TTTTCCATCATGAAGGAGCAGAAGAACCTGGGCTTCAACATCACAAAGCTGAGAGAAGTGATGCTGGACA
GAAAGGATATGTCCGAGATCAGGAAGAACCACAAGGTGTTCGATTCTATCAGAACCAAGGTGTACACAAT
GATGGACTTTGTGATCTACAGGTACTACATCGAGGAGGATGCCAAGGTGGCCGCTGCCAACAAGAGCCTG
CCCGACAACGAGAAGTCTCTGAGCGAGAAGGATATCTTCGTGATCAACCTGAGAGGCTCCTTTAACGACG
ATCAGAAGGACGCTCTGTACTACGATGAGGCCAACAGGATCTGGAGAAAGCTGGAGAACATCATGCACAA
CATCAAGGAGTTCCGGGGAAACAAGACCCGCGAGTACAAGAAGAAGGACGCTCCAAGGCTGCCTAGGATC
CTGCCTGCTGGAAGGGACGTGAGCGCCTTCAGCAAGCTGATGTACGCCCTGACAATGTTTCTGGACGGAA
AGGAGATCAACGATCTGCTGACCACACTGATCAACAAGTTCGACAACATCCAGTCTTTTCTGAAAGTGAT
GCCTCTGATCGGCGTGAACGCTAAGTTCGTGGAGGAGTACGCCTTCTTTAAGGACAGCGCCAAGATCGCT
GATGAGCTGCGGCTGATCAAGTCCTTTGCCAGGATGGGAGAGCCAATCGCTGACGCTAGGAGAGCTATGT
ACATCGATGCCATCCGGATCCTGGGAACCAACCTGTCTTACGACGAGCTGAAGGCTCTGGCCGACACCTT
CAGCCTGGATGAGAACGGCAACAAGCTGAAGAAGGGCAAGCACGGAATGCGCAACTTCATCATCAACAAC
GTGATCAGCAACAAGCGGTTTCACTACCTGATCAGATACGGCGACCCAGCTCACCTGCACGAGATCGCTA
AGAACGAGGCCGTGGTGAAGTTCGTGCTGGGACGGATCGCCGATATCCAGAAGAAGCAGGGCCAGAACGG
AAAGAACCAGATCGACCGCTACTACGAGACCTGCATCGGCAAGGATAAGGGAAAGTCCGTGTCTGAGAAG
GTGGACGCTCTGACCAAGATCATCACAGGCATGAACTACGACCAGTTCGATAAGAAGAGATCTGTGATCG
AGGACACCGGAAGGGAGAACGCCGAGAGAGAGAAGTTTAAGAAGATCATCAGCCTGTACCTGACAGTGAT
CTACCACATCCTGAAGAACATCGTGAACATCAACGCTAGATACGTGATCGGCTTCCACTGCGTGGAGCGC
GATGCCCAGCTGTACAAGGAGAAGGGATACGACATCAACCTGAAGAAGCTGGAGGAGAAGGGCTTTAGCT
CCGTGACCAAGCTGTGCGCTGGAATCGACGAGACAGCCCCCGACAAGAGGAAGGATGTGGAGAAGGAGAT
GGCCGAGAGAGCTAAGGAGAGCATCGACTCCCTGGAGTCTGCTAACCCTAAGCTGTACGCCAACTACATC
AAGTACTCCGATGAGAAGAAGGCCGAGGAGTTCACCAGGCAGATCAACAGAGAGAAGGCCAAGACCGCTC
TGAACGCCTACCTGAGGAACACAAAGTGGAACGTGATCATCCGGGAGGACCTGCTGCGCATCGATAACAA
GACCTGTACACTGTTCCGGAACAAGGCTGTGCACCTGGAGGTGGCTCGCTACGTGCACGCCTACATCAAC
GACATCGCCGAGGTGAACTCCTACTTTCAGCTGTACCACTACATCATGCAGAGGATCATCATGAACGAGA
GATACGAGAAGTCTAGCGGCAAGGTGTCTGAGTACTTCGACGCCGTGAACGATGAGAAGAAGTACAACGA
TAGACTGCTGAAGCTGCTGTGCGTGCCTTTCGGATACTGTATCCCACGGTTTAAGAACCTGAGCATCGAG
GCCCTGTTCGACCGCAACGAGGCTGCCAAGTTTGATAAGGAGAAGAAGAAGGTGAGCGGCAACTCCGGTT
CTGGTCCCAAGAAGAAGCGCAAGGTGGCGGCCGCTGATTACAAAGACGATGACGATAAGTAAAGATCCTA
AAACTTGTTTATTGCAGCTTATAATGGTTACAAATAAAGCAATAGCATCACAAATTTCACAAATAAAGCA
TTTTTTTCACTGCATTCTAGTTGTGGTTTGTCCAAACTCATCAATGTATCTTATCATGTCTGGATCGCGG
CCGAGGGCCGCAGGAACCCCTAGTGATGGAGTTGGCCACTCCCTCTCTGCGCGCTCGCTCGCTCACTGAG
GCCGGGCGACCAAAGGTCGCCCGACGCCCGGGCTTTGCCCGGGCGGCCTCAGTGAGCGAGCGAGCGCGCA
GCTGCCTGCAGGGGCGCCTGATGCGGTATTTTCTCCTTACGCATCTGTGCGGTATTTCACACCGCATA
[95 nt withheld, positions 4059-4153]
T
[46 nt withheld, positions 4155-4200]
C
[141 nt withheld, positions 4202-4342]
CCTTTGACGTTGGAGTCCACGTTCTTT
[37 nt withheld, positions 4370-4406]
ACTCTATCTCGGGCTATTCTTTTGATTTATAAGGGATTTTGCCGATTTCGGTCTATTGGTTAAAAAATGA
GCTGATTTAACAAAAATTTAACGCGAATTTTAACAAAATATTAACGTTTACAATTTTATGGTGCACTCTC
AGTACAATCTGCTCTGATGCCGCATAGTTAAGCCAGCCCCGACACCCGCCAACACCCGCTGACGCGCCCT
GACGGGCTTGTCTGCTCCCGGCATCCGCTTACAGACAAGCTGTGACCGTCTCCGGGAGCTGCATGTGTCA
GAGGTTTTCACCGTCATCACCGAAACGCGCGAGACGAAAGGGCCTCGTGATACGCCTATTTTTATAGGTT
AATGTCATGATAATAATGGTTTCTTAGACGTCAGGTGGCACTTTTCGGGGAAATGTGCGCGGAACCCCTA
TTTGTTTATTTTTCTAAATACATTCAAATATGTATCCGCTCATGAGACAATAACCCTGATAAATGCTTCA
ATAATATTGAAAAAGGAAGAGTATGAGTATTCAACATTTCCGTGTCGCCCTTATTCCCTTTTTTGCGGCA
TTTTGCCTTCCTGTTTTTGCTCACCCAGAAACGCTGGTGAAAGTAAAAGATGCTGAAGATCAGTTGGGTG
CACGAGTGGGTTACATCGAACTGGATCTCAACAGCGGTAAGATCCTTGAGAGTTTTCGCCCCGAAGAACG
TTTTCCAATGATGAGCACTTTTAAAGTTCTGCTATGTGGCGCGGTATTATCCCGTATTGACGCCGGGCAA
GAGCAACTCGGTCGCCGCATACACTATTCTCAGAATGACTTGGTTGAGTACTCACCAGTCACAGAAAAGC
ATCTTACGGATGGCATGACAGTAAGAGAATTATGCAGTGCTGCCATAACCATGAGTGATAACACTGCGGC
CAACTTACTTCTGACAACGATCGGAGGACCGAAGGAGCTAACCGCTTTTTTGCACAACATGGGGGATCAT
GTAACTCGCCTTGATCGTTGGGAACCGGAGCTGAATGAAGCCATACCAAACGACGAGCGTGACACCACGA
TGCCTGTAGCAATGGCAACAACGTTGCGCAAACTATTAACTGGCGAACTACTTACTCTAGCTTCCCGGCA
ACAATTAATAGACTGGATGGAGGCGGATAAAGTTGCAGGACCACTTCTGCGCTCGGCCCTTCCGGCTGGC
TGGTTTATTGCTGATAAATCTGGAGCCGGTGAGCGTGGAAGCCGCGGTATCATTGCAGCACTGGGGCCAG
ATGGTAAGCCCTCCCGTATCGTAGTTATCTACACGACGGGGAGTCAGGCAACTATGGATGAACGAAATAG
ACAGATCGCTGAGATAGGTGCCTCACTGATTAAGCATTGGTAACTGTCAGACCAAGTTTACTCATATATA
CTTTAGATTGATTTAAAACTTCATTTTTAATTTAAAAGGATCTAGGTGAAGATCCTTTTTGATAATCTCA
TGACCAAAATCCCTTAACGTGAGTTTTCGTTCCACTGAGCGTCAGACCCCGTAGAAAAGATCAAAGGATC
TTCTTGAGATCCTTTTTTTCTGCGCGTAATCTGCTGCTTGCAAACAAAAAAACCACCGCTACCAGCGGTG
GTTTGTTTGCCGGATCAAGAGCTACCAACTCTTTTTCCGAAGGTAACTGGCTTCAGCAGAGCGCAGATAC
CAAATACTGTTCTTCTAGTGTAGCCGTAGTTAGGCCACCACTTCAAGAACTCTGTAGCACCGCCTACATA
CCTCGCTCTGCTAATCCTGTTACCAGTGGCTGCTGCCAGTGGCGATAAGTCGTGTCTTACCGGGTTGGAC
TCAAGACGATAGTTACCGGATAAGGCGCAGCGGTCGGGCTGAACGGGGGGTTCGTGCACACAGCCCAGCT
TGGAGCGAACGACCTACACCGAACTGAGATACCTACAGCGTGAGCTATGAGAAAGCGCCACGCTTCCCGA
AGGGAGAAAGGCGGACAGGTATCCGGTAAGCGGCAGGGTCGGAACAGGAGAGCGCACGAGGGAGCTTCCA
GGGGGAAACGCCTGGTATCTTTATAGTCCTGTCGGGTTTCGCCACCTCTGACTTGAGCGTCGATTTTTGT
GATGCTCGTCAGGGGGGCGGAGCCTATGGAAAAACGCCAGCAACGCGGCCTTTTTACGGTTCCTGGCCTT
TTGCTGGCCTTTTGCTCACATGTCCTGCAGGCAGCTGCGCGCTCGCTCGCTCACTGAGGCCGCCCGGGCG
TCGGGCGACCTTTGGTCGCCCGGCCTCAGTGAGCGAGCGAGCGCGCAGAGAGGGAGTGGCCAACTCCATC
ACTAGGGGTTCCT
